>Addgene plasmid #163870 | pFlox c-CTCF FKBPF36V_EYFP_p2aBsd | addgene full sequence | sequence record 323554 | Addgene NGS Result
GCCATTCGCCATTCAGGCTGCGCAACTGTTGGGAAGGGCGATCGGTGCGGGCCTCTTCGCTATTACGCCA
GCTGGCGAAAGGGGGATGTGCTGCAAGGCGATTAAGTTGGGTAACGCCAGGGTTTTCCCAGTCACGACGT
TGTAAAACGACGGCCGCGGCGGCCGCACTAGTGGCCGCGGCGGCCGCACTAGTGGCCGCGGCGGCCGCAG
CTTGCCTGCAGGTCGACTGGAAGAACCAACCAGCCCAAACAGAACCAGCGTAAGTTGCCTGCCCTGGCTC
AGTGAGCATCTCATGTGAGGAAGCAGACTGTGTTTGTGAAGATGGGCACTGAGCTTTGAGAACAAGTGAA
GGTCACCACACAGGCACAGATGCTCAGGAAGCCCTGTTTTGTTTGTTTGGTTTGGTTTGGTTTTTTGGTT
TTTTGGTTTTTTAAGGAAGTTTTTTTGTTTTTGTTTTGTTTTTTGATTTTGGTTTTTTGTTTTTTTACTG
AGAAACATCTGAGGCAGTCTCTAAAAGCCTGTTACAAATGAAAAAGTCTAGAGGAGAAGGGTACTAATGT
CCTGCAAGATGGGTGTGCTGTTATTTTGGGAGCGATTATAAAACAACCAAGGTCACAGTCACATGGCAGA
GCTGACATGGTTATAAGTAGAAAAGAGCCAGGCTTTCAGGGAATGAAGGGCTGAAGCAACGAATAGACTG
AGACAGTTCTGCTGGAGGAACTCAGGCCCCTAAAGCCGGGAGTGCTATTACCAGCCCTAATCCCAACACT
TGGGAGGCTGAGGCTGGCCTGGGCTACATGGAAAGAAGAAGGGAAGGGGAAACCATTCAGGTGAAAGGAT
TGTCCCAGGAGTGTTCCCTTTCTAGCACAGTGCCTGGATGTAGTGGGTCTTAGATCGCCTCAAAGCAGCC
TTTTCTTCTCTTTAAATTCAGGGCTTAATCTATAATTATGCTCCCTGAGCGCCATGTCCAAATGTCCATC
ACAGAACAGGGGGATAACTCTGCATCTAGAACCGCCCAGTCATTTCACCTACACACAACTATTTCAGAGC
AGTACAGGGTCAGAAATGTCAACTGCATCATATACTCTGTGAAATACTCCTTGTCATGTGCAGTCTAGGG
CTGGATTTTTTTTTCCCTGCCCTGCATTACTATACATCCTAAATACAGAACATAAAGGAAAACTAAAAAT
GTTAAAGTGGAGGCCTGTGAGGTAAATGTCAGTATTTGGTATCTGACAATTTCTAGCCTTTTGGGATTTT
ATGTGTGGCCACTTAACGTTCGCAGGGCTGTTTTGTTTCTGCTGACTTGGGCATCACTGCTGAGGCTTTC
TTGTTGCTGCATCCCATTCATTGTCAGCATCGGGAACAATGCCTGTGCTCGCTGGGGGCTTTAATGTACG
TACCCTTTGTTTTGTTCCTGCCCTTCTTTGCCAGCAACAGCCATCATTCAGGTCGAAGATCAGAATACAG
GTGCAATTGAGAACATTATAGTTGAAGTCAAAAAGGAGCCAGATGCCGAGCCTGCGGAGGGGGAAGAAGA
GGAGGCTCAGGCAGCCACCACAGACGCCCCCAACGGAGACCTCACGCCTGAGATGATCCTCAGCATGATG
GACCGGGTCGACGATTACAAGGATGACGATGACAAGGGTTCCGGCGGCGTGCAGGTGGAGACTATCTCCC
CAGGAGACGGGCGCACCTTCCCCAAGCGCGGCCAGACCTGCGTGGTGCACTACACCGGGATGCTTGAAGA
TGGAAAGAAAGTTGATTCCTCCCGGGACAGAAACAAGCCCTTTAAGTTTATGCTAGGCAAGCAGGAGGTG
ATCCGAGGCTGGGAAGAAGGGGTTGCCCAGATGAGTGTGGGTCAGAGAGCCAAACTGACTATATCTCCAG
ATTATGCCTATGGTGCCACTGGGCACCCAGGCATCATCCCACCACATGCCACTCTCGTCTTCGATGTGGA
GCTTCTAAAACTGGAAGTCGATTATCCGTACGACGTACCAGACTACGCAGTGAGCAAGGGCGAGGAGCTG
TTCACCGGGGTGGTGCCCATCCTGGTCGAGCTGGACGGCGACGTAAACGGCCACAAGTTCAGCGTGTCCG
GCGAGGGCGAGGGCGATGCCACCTACGGCAAGCTGACCCTGAAGTTCATCTGCACCACCGGCAAGCTGCC
CGTGCCCTGGCCCACCCTCGTGACCACCTTCGGCTACGGCCTGCAGTGCTTCGCCCGCTACCCCGACCAC
ATGAAGCAGCACGACTTCTTCAAGTCCGCCATGCCCGAAGGCTACGTCCAGGAGCGCACCATCTTCTTCA
AGGACGACGGCAACTACAAGACCCGCGCCGAGGTGAAGTTCGAGGGCGACACCCTGGTGAACCGCATCGA
GCTGAAGGGCATCGACTTCAAGGAGGACGGCAACATCCTGGGGCACAAGCTGGAGTACAACTACAACAGC
CACAACGTCTATATCATGGCCGACAAGCAGAAGAACGGCATCAAGGTGAACTTCAAGATCCGCCACAACA
TCGAGGACGGCAGCGTGCAGCTCGCCGACCACTACCAGCAGAACACCCCCATCGGCGACGGCCCCGTGCT
GCTGCCCGACAACCACTACCTGAGCTACCAGTCCGCCCTGAGCAAAGACCCCAACGAGAAGCGCGATCAC
ATGGTCCTGCTGGAGTTCGTGACCGCCGCCGGGATCACTCTCGGCATGGACGAGCTGTACAAGGGATCCG
GCGCAACAAACTTCTCTCTGCTGAAACAAGCCGGAGATGTCGAAGAGAATCCTGGACCGATGGCCAAGCC
TTTGTCTCAAGAAGAATCCACCCTCATTGAAAGAGCAACGGCTACAATCAACAGCATCCCCATCTCTGAA
GACTACAGCGTCGCCAGCGCAGCTCTCTCTAGCGACGGCCGCATCTTCACTGGTGTCAATGTATATCATT
TTACTGGGGGACCTTGTGCAGAACTCGTGGTGCTGGGCACTGCTGCTGCTGCGGCAGCTGGCAACCTGAC
TTGTATCGTCGCGATCGGAAATGAGAACAGGGGCATCTTGAGCCCCTGCGGACGGTGCCGACAGGTGCTT
CTCGATCTGCATCCTGGGATCAAAGCCATAGTGAAGGACAGTGATGGACAGCCGACGGCAGTTGGGATTC
GTGAATTGCTGCCCTCTGGTTATGTGTGGGAGGGCTAAGGTACCTGCTGGGGCGTTGCTCGGCACCAGGA
CTATTGGGCTGTGTTTAAACGGCCCAAATCTTAATTTTTCTCTTTTTTTTCTTTGGCTTTGGGAACGGCA
TAATTTTACACCATTTTACCAAACATACTGAGAACGAAAACTTCAAGGATGATGTTAGAAAAATGTGATT
TAACTAGAACTTGTTTGATGTTAGCAAATCATGGAATGTTCTAAGTCTCTGAGGGTTTACTGTGAAGTGT
TGAGGACAGTGTTGATGCCTAACTAGTTTTCTTAGATGGAAACAGAGACATTGAGCCCTCTCTCTTGATC
GTAAACCACTCCAGAACGGCCACGGGTTTCCCAGAGTTCTATGGTCTTCCCAAGAGAATTTTTAATTGTA
AATGCAGACTTGGGAAGGACTTGGACTTTTAACCTGGTTTTGCTTTTGCTTTTCCTGACTCCCTTTGCTC
AGAGTCAGTTGCACACCAGTAGGATGGCATGCTACGATCAGTTTCTGTCCTGAAAGCTTTGCCTCTTTCT
TGGCAAAGTTTCTGGTATGGTCAAGCTTGTAAATAACCTTTTTTACATTTTAATCTTTTCCATTAATTAA
GAGGTTGAAAAGAAGTACAGTGTAAGAAAACCCAGCATTTTAATTATTTGCAAATTAAGGTGCCACAGAC
ACAGACTTAGTGGTATGTAAATGTTGACTCGGATCACAATCATGTAGCAGAGGGCACTGGGCCTGTTGCC
TGCCAGTCATGGACACCCATGTGAAAAATCCTGATTTCCAGCTCATGGAGCCAGCGTTTGAACCTTGAAC
AAATAAATTTCATTTATGATTTTCTCATCAACATTTTCTTTGCTCTGTTTGTAGCTGAATGTTACATTTT
TTTAAAAATCTCTGTTCAAGCCAGAAGAGTTGATTATGAGTGGCCGGTACCGGGCCCCCCCTCGAGGTCG
ATCGACGGTATCGATAAGCTTGATCTAGAGCGGCCGCCACCGCGGTGGAGCTCCAGCTTTTGTTCCCTTT
AGTGAGGGTTAATTTCGAGCTTGGCGTAATCATGGTCATAGCTGTTTCCTGTGTGAAATTGTTATCCGCT
CACAATTCCACACAACATACGAGCCGGAAGCATAAAGTGTAAAGCCTGGGGTGCCTAATGAGTGAGCTAA
CTCACATTAATTGCGTTGCGCTCACTGCCCGCTTTCCAGTCGGGAAACCTGTCGTGCCAGCTGCATTAAT
GAATCGGCCAACGCGCGGGGAGAGGCGGTTTGCGTATTGGGCGCTCTTCCGCTTCCTCGCTCACTGACTC
GCTGCGCTCGGTCGTTCGGCTGCGGCGAGCGGTATCAGCTCACTCAAAGGCGGTAATACGGTTATCCACA
GAATCAGGGGATAACGCAGGAAAGAACATGTGAGCAAAAGGCCAGCAAAAGGCCAGGAACCGTAAAAAGG
CCGCGTTGCTGGCGTTTTTCCATAGGCTCCGCCCCCCTGACGAGCATCACAAAAATCGACGCTCAAGTCA
GAGGTGGCGAAACCCGACAGGACTATAAAGATACCAGGCGTTTCCCCCTGGAAGCTCCCTCGTGCGCTCT
CCTGTTCCGACCCTGCCGCTTACCGGATACCTGTCCGCCTTTCTCCCTTCGGGAAGCGTGGCGCTTTCTC
ATAGCTCACGCTGTAGGTATCTCAGTTCGGTGTAGGTCGTTCGCTCCAAGCTGGGCTGTGTGCACGAACC
CCCCGTTCAGCCCGACCGCTGCGCCTTATCCGGTAACTATCGTCTTGAGTCCAACCCGGTAAGACACGAC
TTATCGCCACTGGCAGCAGCCACTGGTAACAGGATTAGCAGAGCGAGGTATGTAGGCGGTGCTACAGAGT
TCTTGAAGTGGTGGCCTAACTACGGCTACACTAGAAGAACAGTATTTGGTATCTGCGCTCTGCTGAAGCC
AGTTACCTTCGGAAAAAGAGTTGGTAGCTCTTGATCCGGCAAACAAACCACCGCTGGTAGCGGTGGTTTT
TTTGTTTGCAAGCAGCAGATTACGCGCAGAAAAAAAGGATCTCAAGAAGATCCTTTGATCTTTTCTACGG
GGTCTGACGCTCAGTGGAACGAAAACTCACGTTAAGGGATTTTGGTCATGAGATTATCAAAAAGGATCTT
CACCTAGATCCTTTTAAATTAAAAATGAAGTTTTAAATCAATCTAAAGTATATATGAGTAAACTTGGTCT
GACAGTTACCAATGCTTAATCAGTGAGGCACCTATCTCAGCGATCTGTCTATTTCGTTCATCCATAGTTG
CCTGACTCCCCGTCGTGTAGATAACTACGATACGGGAGGGCTTACCATCTGGCCCCAGTGCTGCAATGAT
ACCGCGAGACCCACGCTCACCGGCTCCAGATTTATCAGCAATAAACCAGCCAGCCGGAAGGGCCGAGCGC
AGAAGTGGTCCTGCAACTTTATCCGCCTCCATCCAGTCTATTAATTGTTGCCGGGAAGCTAGAGTAAGTA
GTTCGCCAGTTAATAGTTTGCGCAACGTTGTTGCCATTGCTACAGGCATCGTGGTGTCACGCTCGTCGTT
TGGTATGGCTTCATTCAGCTCCGGTTCCCAACGATCAAGGCGAGTTACATGATCCCCCATGTTGTGCAAA
AAAGCGGTTAGCTCCTTCGGTCCTCCGATCGTTGTCAGAAGTAAGTTGGCCGCAGTGTTATCACTCATGG
TTATGGCAGCACTGCATAATTCTCTTACTGTCATGCCATCCGTAAGATGCTTTTCTGTGACTGGTGAGTA
CTCAACCAAGTCATTCTGAGAATAGTGTATGCGGCGACCGAGTTGCTCTTGCCCGGCGTCAATACGGGAT
AATACCGCGCCACATAGCAGAACTTTAAAAGTGCTCATCATTGGAAAACGTTCTTCGGGGCGAAAACTCT
CAAGGATCTTACCGCTGTTGAGATCCAGTTCGATGTAACCCACTCGTGCACCCAACTGATCTTCAGCATC
TTTTACTTTCACCAGCGTTTCTGGGTGAGCAAAAACAGGAAGGCAAAATGCCGCAAAAAAGGGAATAAGG
GCGACACGGAAATGTTGAATACTCATACTCTTCCTTTTTCAATATTATTGAAGCATTTATCAGGGTTATT
GTCTCATGAGCGGATACATATTTGAATGTATTTAGAAAAATAAACAAATAGGGGTTCCGCGCACATTTCC
CCGAAAAGTGCCACCTGACGTCTAAGAAACCATTATTATCATGACATTAACCTATAAAAATAGGCGTATC
ACGAGGCCCTTTCGTCTCGCGCGTTTCGGTGATGACGGTGAAAACCTCTGACACATGCAGCTCCCGGAGA
CGGTCACAGCTTGTCTGTAAGCGGATGCCGGGAGCAGACAAGCCCGTCAGGGCGCGTCAGCGGGTGTTGG
CGGGTGTCGGGGCTGGCTTAACTATGCGGCATCAGAGCAGATTGTACTGAGAGTGCACCATATGCGGTGT
GAAATACCGCACAGATGCGTAAGGAGAAAATACCGCATCAGGC
Features (pLannotate 1.2.2; 17 found; start..end, strand, type, name):
      5..155     -  CDS            lacZα (fragment): LacZα fragment of β-galactosidase; lacZ fragment
   1437..1616    +  CDS            Ctcf (fragment): CTCF_MOUSE - Experimental evidence at protein level: Swiss-Prot protein existence level 1. Chromatin binding factor that binds to DNA sequence specific sites. Involved in transcriptional regulation by binding to chromatin insulators and preventing interaction between promoter and nearby enhancers and silencers. Acts as transcriptional repressor binding to promoters of vertebrate MYC gene and BAG1 gene. Also binds to the PLK and PIM1 promoters. Acts as a transcriptional activator of APP. Regulates APOA1/C3/A4/A5 gene cluster and controls MHC class II gene expression. Plays an essential role in
   1623..1646    +  CDS            FLAG: FLAG® epitope tag, followed by an enterokinase cleavage site
   1659..1976    +  CDS            DmrB: F36V mutant of FK506-binding protein FKBP12 binds synthetic ligands that do not bind wild-type FKBP
   2010..2723    +  CDS            EYFP: EYFP is a basic (constitutively fluorescent) green/yellow fluorescent protein published in 1996, derived from Aequorea victoria. It is reported to be a very rapidly-maturing weak dimer with high acid sensitivity.
   2790..3188    +  CDS            BSD: blasticidin S deaminase; Aspergillus terreus BSD; confers resistance to blasticidin
   4154..4183    -  misc_feature   MCS (fragment): pBluescript multiple cloning site
   4196..4214    -  promoter       T3 promoter: promoter for bacteriophage T3 RNA polymerase
   4259..4275    -  protein_bind   lac operator: The lac repressor binds to the lac operator to inhibit transcription in E. coli. This inhibition can be relieved by adding lactose or isopropyl-β-D-thiogalactopyranoside (IPTG). lac repressor encoded by lacI
   4283..4313    -  promoter       lac promoter: promoter for the E. coli lac operon
   4328..4349    -  protein_bind   CAP binding site: CAP binding activates transcription in the presence of cAMP. E. coli catabolite activator protein
   4362..4454    -  CDS            lacI (fragment): lac repressor; lacI; The lac repressor binds to the lac operator to inhibit transcription in E. coli. This inhibition can be relieved by adding lactose or isopropyl-β-D-thiogalactopyranoside (IPTG).
   4637..5225    -  rep_origin     ori: high-copy-number ColE1/pMB1/pBR322/pUC origin of replication
   5396..6256    -  CDS            AmpR: β-lactamase; bla; confers resistance to ampicillin, carbenicillin, and related antibiotics
   6257..6361    -  promoter       AmpR promoter: bla
   6456..6491    +  CDS            rop (fragment): Rop protein, which maintains plasmids at low copy number; rop
   6593..6692    +  misc_feature   bom (fragment): basis of mobility region from pBR322
