[The description below was written by a language model from this plasmid's Addgene catalogue record and pLannotate feature annotations shown in this document.]
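Description:
pFlox c-CTCF FKBPF36V_EYFP_p2aBsd is a 6.7 kb plasmid built by Gibson assembly on the pflox backbone, catalogued as a mammalian expression vector and intended for acute depletion of EYFP-tagged mouse CTCF. It is maintained in E. coli through a high-copy ColE1/pUC-type origin and an ampicillin resistance gene. The remaining bacterial elements (lacZα and lacI fragments, lac promoter/operator, T3 promoter, part of a pBluescript multiple cloning site) are remnants of the cloning backbone.

The annotated payload does not contain a full Ctcf coding sequence. Only a short fragment (about 180 nt) matching mouse CTCF is detected, and it runs directly into a FLAG epitope, the F36V mutant of FKBP12 (annotated as DmrB), EYFP and a blasticidin S deaminase gene. The plasmid name indicates that a P2A peptide separates EYFP from the blasticidin marker, although the table does not annotate it. No mammalian promoter or polyadenylation signal is annotated. Unannotated stretches of roughly 1 kb or more lie on both sides of the cassette. Together with the "c-CTCF" name, this layout suggests a donor template for tagging the C-terminal end of the endogenous Ctcf locus, with the flanking regions acting as homology arms, but the record does not say so explicitly.

In such a design, the tagged allele would produce CTCF-FLAG-FKBP(F36V)-EYFP, with blasticidin resistance co-translated from the same transcript for selection. The FKBP F36V domain binds synthetic ligands that do not bind wild-type FKBP, which is the basis of dTAG-type degrader systems for rapid, inducible protein loss. EYFP allows the protein's level and its depletion to be followed by fluorescence.
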