Addgene plasmid #163870: pFlox c-CTCF FKBPF36V_EYFP_p2aBsd
Purpose: Acute Depletion of CTCF-EYFP
Depositing lab: Cornelis Murre. Depositing organization: University of California, San Diego (UCSD). Publication: Calcium signaling instructs NIPBL recruitment at active enhancers and promoters via distinct mechanisms to reconstruct genome compartmentalization. Zhu Y, Denholtz M, Lu H, Murre C. Genes Dev. 2021 Jan 1;35(1-2):65-81. doi: 10.1101/gad.343475.120. Epub 2020 Dec 17. PubMed 33334824.
Backbone
  Vector backbone: pflox
  Vector type: Mammalian Expression
Growth in bacteria
  Bacterial resistance: Ampicillin, 100 μg/mL
  Growth temperature: 37°C
  Growth strain: DH5alpha
  Copy number: High Copy
Gene/Insert
  Gene/Insert name: Ctcf
  Species: M. musculus (mouse)
  Entrez Gene: Ctcf
  Cloning method: Gibson Cloning
Terms and licenses: Academic/Nonprofit Terms; Industry Terms: Not Available to Industry
How to cite: pFlox c-CTCF FKBPF36V_EYFP_p2aBsd was a gift from Cornelis Murre (Addgene plasmid # 163870 ; http://n2t.net/addgene:163870 ; RRID:Addgene_163870)
